>Addgene plasmid #54133 | mEmerald-JUP-N-14 | depositor partial sequence | sequence record 84299 | insert sequence
ACGTCAGATCCGCTAGCGCTACCGGACTCAGATCTCGAGACCGCCATGGAGGTGATGAACCTGATGGAGC
AGCCTATCAAGGTGACTGAGTGGCAGCAGACATACACCTACGACTCGGGTATCCACTCGGGCGCCAACAC
CTGCGTGCCCTCCGTCAGCAGCAAGGGCATCATGGAGGAGGATGAGGCCTGCGGGCGCCAGTACACGCTC
AAGAAAACCACCACTTACACCCAGGGGGTGCCCCCCAGCCAAGGTGACCTGGAGTACCAGATGTCCACAA
CAGCCAGGGCCAAACGGGTGCGGGAGGCCATGTGCCCTGGTGTGTCAGGCGAGGACAGCTCGCTTCTGCT
GGCCACCCAGGTGGAGGGGCAGGCCACCAACCTGCAGCGACTGGCCGAGCCGTCCCAGCTGCTCAAGTCG
GCCATTGTGCATCTCATCAACTACCAGGACGATGCCGAGCTGGCCACTCGCGCCCTGCCCGAGCTCACCA
AACTGCTCAACGACGAGGACCCGGTGGTGGTGACCAAGGCGGCCATGATTGTGAACCAGCTGTCGAAGAA
GGAGGCGTCGCGGCGGGCCCTGATGGGCTCGCCCCAGCTGGTGGCCGCTGTCGTGCGTACCATGCAGAAT
ACCAGCGACCTGGACACAGCCCGCTGCACCACCAGCATCCTGCACAACCTCTCCCACCACCGGGAGGGGC
TGCTCGCCATCTTCAAGTCGGGTGGCATCCCTGCTCTGGTCCGCATGCTCAGCTCCCCTGTGGAGTCGGT
CCTGTTCTATGCCATCACCACGCTGCACAACCTGCTCCTGTACCAGGAGGGCGCCAAGATGGCCGTGCGC
CTGGCCGACGGGCTGCAAAAGATGGTGCCCCTGCTCAACAAGAACAACCCCAAGTTCCTGGCCATCACCA
CCGACTGCCTGCAGCTCCTGGCCTACGGCAACCAGGAGAGCAAGCTGATCATCCTGGCCAATGGTGGGCC
CCAGGCCCTCGTGCAGATCATGCGTAACTACAGTTATGAAAAGCTGCTCTGGACCACCAGTCGTGTGCTC
AAGGTGCTATCCGTGTGTCCCAGCAATAAGCCTGCCATTGTGGAGGCTGGTGGGATGCAGGCCCTGGGCA
AGCACCTGACCAGCAACAGCCCCCGCCTGGTGCAGAACTGCCTGTGGACCCTGCGCAACCTCTCAGATGT
GGCCACCAAGCAGGAGGGCCTGGAGAGTGTGCTGAAGATTCTGGTGAATCAGCTGAGTGTGGATGACGTC
AACGTCCTCACCTGTGCCACGGGCACACTCTCCAACCTGACATGCAACAACAGCAAGAACAAGACGCTGG
TGACACAGAACAGCGGTGTGGAGGCTCTCATCCATGCCATCCTGCGTGCTGGTGACAAGGACGACATCAC
GGAGCCTGCCGTCTGCGCTCTGCGCCACCTCACTAGCCGCCACCCTGAGGCCGAGATGGCCCAGAACTCT
GTGCGTCTCAACTATGGCATCCCAGCCATCGTGAAGCTGCTCAACCAGCCCAACCAGTGGCCACTGGTCA
AGGCAACCATCGGCTTGATCAGGAATCTGGCCCTGTGCCCAGCCAACCATGCCCCGCTGCAGGAGGCAGC
GGTCATCCCCCGCCTCGTCCAACTGCTGGTGAAGGCCCACCAGGATGCCCAGCGCCACGTAGCTGCAGGC
ACACAGCAGCCCTACACGGATGGTGTGAGGATGGAGGAGATTGTGGAGGGCTGCACCGGAGCACTGCACA
TCCTCGCCCGGGACCCCATGAACCGCATGGAGATCTTCCGGCTCAACACCATTCCCCTGTTTGTGCAGCT
CCTGTACTCGTCGGTGGAGAACATCCAGCGCGTGGCTGCCGGGGTGCTGTGTGAGCTGGCCCAGGACAAG
GAGGCGGCCGACGCCATTGATGCAGAGGGGGCCTCGGCCCCACTCATGGAGTTGCTGCACTCCCGCAACG
AGGGCACTGCCACCTACGCTGCTGCCGTCCTGTTCCGCATCTCCGAGGACAAGAACCCAGACTACCGGAA
GCGCGTGTCCGTGGAGCTCACCAACTCCCTCTTCAAGCATGACCCGGCTGCCTGGGAGGCTGCCCAGAGC
ATGATTCCCATCAATGAGCCCTATGGAGATGACTTGGATGCCACCTACCGCCCCATGTACTCCAGCGATG
TGCCCCTTGACCCGCTGGAGATGCACATGGACATGGATGGAGACTACCCCATCGACACCTACAGCGACGG
CCTCAGGCCCCCGTACCCCACTGCAGACCACATGCTGGCCGGGGGTGCGTCAGGCGGCAGCGGATCTGGA
CCGGTCGCCACCATGGTGAGCAAGGGCGAGGAGCTGTTCACCGGGGTGGTGCCCATCCTGGTCGAGCTGG
ACGGCGACGTAAACGGCCACAAGTTCAGCGTGTCCGGCGAGGGCGAGGGCGATGCCACCTACGGCAAGCT
GACCCTGAAGTTCATCTGCACCACCGGCAAGCTGCCCGTGCCCTGGCCCACCCTCGTGACCACCTTGACC
TACGGCGTGCAGTGCTTCGCCCGCTACCCCGACCACATGAAGCAGCACGACTTCTTCAAGTCCGCCATGC
CCGAAGGCTACGTCCAGGAGCGCACCATCTTCTTCAAGGACGACGGCAACTACAAGACCCGCGCCGAGGT
GAAGTTCGAGGGCGACACCCTGGTGAACCGCATCGAGCTGAAGGGCATCGACTTCAAGGAGGACGGCAAC
ATCCTGGGGCACAAGCTGGAGTACAACTACAACAGCCACAAGGTCTATATCACCGCCGACAAGCAGAAGA
ACGGCATCAAGGTGAACTTCAAGACCCGCCACAACATCGAGGACGGCAGCGTGCAGCTCGCCGACCACTA
CCAGCAGAACACCCCCATCGGCGACGGCCCCGTGCTGCTGCCCGACAACCACTACCTGAGCACCCAGTCC
AAGCTGAGCAAAGACCCCAACGAGAAGCGCGATCACATGGTCCTGCTGGAGTTCGTGACCGCCGCCGGGA
TCACTCTCGGCATGGACGAGCTGTACAAGTAAGCGGCCGCGACTCTAGATCATAATCAGCCATACCAC
