>Addgene plasmid #54133 | mEmerald-JUP-N-14 | addgene partial sequence | sequence record 92431 | EGFP-N 5'-CGTCGCCGTCCAGCTCGACCAG-3'
CTTGCTCACCATGGTGGCGACCGGTCCAGATCCGCTGCCGCCTGACGCACCCCCGGCCAGCATGTGGTCT
GCAGTGGGGTACGGGGGCCTGAGGCCGTCGCTGTAGGTGTCGATGGGGTAGTCTCCATCCATGTCCATGT
GCATCTCCAGCGGGTCAAGGGGCACATCGCTGGAGTACATGGGGCGGTAGGTGGCATCCAAGTCATCTCC
ATAGGGCTCATTGATGGGAATCATGCTCTGGGCAGCCTCCCAGGCAGCCGGGTCATGCTTGAAGAGGGAG
TTGGTGAGCTCCACGGACACGCGCTTCCGGTAGTCTGGGTTCTTGTCCTCGGAGATGCGGAACAGGACGG
CAGCAGCGTAGGTGGCAGTGCCCTCGTTGCGGGAGTGCAGCAACTCCATGAGTGGGGCCGAGGCCCCCTC
TGCATCAATGGCGTCGGCCGCCTCCTTGTCCTGGGCCAGCTCACACAGCACCCCGGCAGCCACGCGCTGG
ATGTTCTCCACCGACGAGTACAGGAGCTGCACAAACAGGGGAATGGTGTTGAGCCGGAAGATCTCCATGC
GGTTCATGGGGTCCCGGGCGAGGATGTGCAGTGCTCCGGTGCAGCCCTCCACAATCTCCTCCATCCTCAC
ACCATCCGTGTAGGGCTGCTGTGTGCCTGCAGCTACGTGGCGCTGGGCATCCTGGTGGGCCTTCACCAGC
AGTTGGACGAGGCGGGGGATGACCGCTGCCTCCTGCAGCGGGGCATGGTTGGCTGGGCACAGGGCCAGAT
TCCTGATCAAGCCGATGGTTGCCTTGACCAGTGGCCACTGGTTGGGCTGGTTGAGCAGCTTCACGATGGC
TGGGATGCCATAGTTGAGACGCACAGAGTTCTGG
