[The description below was written by a language model from this plasmid's Addgene catalogue record.]
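Description:
mEmerald-JUP-N-14 is a mammalian expression plasmid built on the mEmerald-N1 backbone (about 4.75 kb without the insert), an N1-style fluorescent protein fusion vector. It is maintained in E. coli as a high-copy plasmid under kanamycin selection. The same vector provides a neomycin resistance marker, so transfected mammalian cells can be selected with G418 when stable lines are wanted. No feature table accompanies the record, so the specific origins of replication and polyadenylation elements are not listed, although the use of an SV40 polyA reverse sequencing primer suggests an SV40 polyadenylation signal downstream of the fusion.

The insert is the human JUP cDNA, corresponding to the clone recorded as BC000441.2. JUP encodes junction plakoglobin, also known as gamma-catenin. Expression is driven by the CMV promoter, a strong constitutive promoter in most mammalian cell types. JUP is placed upstream of the backbone-encoded mEmerald, so the bright green GFP variant is fused to the C terminus of the protein. The "N-14" in the name probably refers to this N1-type arrangement and a 14-residue linker between the two parts, but the record does not say so explicitly. The cloning method is listed as unknown.

The construct serves as a fluorescent localization marker for live- or fixed-cell imaging, with excitation at 487 nm and emission at 509 nm. The depositor gives the expected localization as tight junctions. Plakoglobin is more commonly described as a component of desmosomes and adherens junctions, so in general terms the fusion labels cell–cell junctions.
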