Addgene plasmid #54133: mEmerald-JUP-N-14
Purpose: Localization: Tight Junctions, Excitation: 487, Emission: 509
Depositing lab: Michael Davidson. Depositing organization: Florida State University, Tallahassee.
Backbone
  Vector backbone: mEmerald-N1
  Backbone size w/o insert (bp): 4750
  Vector type: Mammalian Expression
  Selectable markers: Neomycin (select with G418)
Growth in bacteria
  Bacterial resistance: Kanamycin, 50 μg/mL
  Growth temperature: 37°C
  Growth strain: DH5alpha
  Copy number: High Copy
Gene/Insert
  Gene/Insert name: BC000441.2 (alt name: BC000441.2)
  Species: H. sapiens (human)
  Entrez Gene: JUP (a.k.a. CTNNG, DP3, DPIII, PDGB, PG, PKGB)
  Promoter: CMV
  Tag / fusion protein: mEmerald (C terminal on backbone)
  Cloning method: Unknown
  Sequencing primers: 5′ CMV-F; 3′ SV40pA-R
Terms and licenses: Academic/Nonprofit Terms; Industry Terms
Depositor comments: . Excitation = 487; Emission = 509. Localization data: Tight Junctions
How to cite: mEmerald-JUP-N-14 was a gift from Michael Davidson (Addgene plasmid # 54133 ; http://n2t.net/addgene:54133 ; RRID:Addgene_54133)
